Addgene plasmid #1814: MLV Gag-RFP
Depositing lab: Walther Mothes. Depositing organization: Yale University. Publication: Visualization of retroviral replication in living cells reveals budding into multivesicular bodies. Sherer NM, Lehmann MJ, Jimenez-Soto LF, Ingmundson A, Horner SM, Cicchetti G, Allen PG, Pypaert M, Cunningham JM, Mothes W. Traffic 2003 Nov;4(11):785-801. 10.1034/j.1600-0854.2003.00135.x PubMed 14617360.
Backbone
  Vector backbone: pmRFP-N1
  Backbone size w/o insert (bp): 4700
  Vector type: Mammalian Expression
  Selectable markers: Neomycin (select with G418)
Growth in bacteria
  Bacterial resistance: Kanamycin, 50 μg/mL
  Growth temperature: 37°C
  Growth strain: DH5alpha
  Copy number: High Copy
Gene/Insert
  Gene/Insert name: Gag
  Species: MuLV
  Insert size (bp): 2100
  Entrez Gene: gag (a.k.a. FrMLVgp1)
  Tag / fusion protein: RFP (C terminal on backbone)
  Cloning method: Restriction Enzyme; 5′ cloning site BamHI (not destroyed); 3′ cloning site AgeI (not destroyed)
  Sequencing primers: 5′ CMV-F
Resource information
  A portion of this plasmid was derived from a plasmid made by: Roger Tsien provided mRFP
Terms and licenses: Academic/Nonprofit Terms; Industry Terms: Not Available to Industry
How to cite: MLV Gag-RFP was a gift from Walther Mothes (Addgene plasmid # 1814 ; http://n2t.net/addgene:1814 ; RRID:Addgene_1814)
