[The description below was written by a language model from this plasmid's Addgene catalogue record and pLannotate feature annotations shown in this document.]
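Description:
MLV Gag-RFP is a mammalian expression plasmid built on the pmRFP-N1 backbone that produces the murine leukemia virus Gag polyprotein fused at its C terminus to the monomeric red fluorescent protein mRFP1. The roughly 2.1 kb Gag insert was placed between the BamHI and AgeI sites of the multiple cloning site, upstream of and in frame with the backbone-encoded mRFP1. Transcription is driven by the human cytomegalovirus immediate early enhancer and promoter and terminated by an SV40 polyadenylation signal. The feature table also detects an internally truncated human β-globin intron with a short adjoining globin exon fragment between the promoter and the Gag sequence, an arrangement generally used to improve nuclear processing and expression of the transcript. The automated annotation labels only the first few hundred bases of the insert as gag; the interval between that call and mRFP1 is unannotated, but its length fits the remainder of the stated Gag insert.

The plasmid replicates at high copy in E. coli from a ColE1/pUC-type origin and also carries an f1 origin. A single Tn5 NeoR/KanR gene sits behind tandem bacterial (bla) and SV40 early promoters and ends with an HSV TK polyadenylation signal, so it confers kanamycin resistance in bacteria and G418 resistance in mammalian cells. The short ble, large T antigen and bGH fragments in the table appear to be backbone remnants rather than functional elements.

Because Gag drives retroviral particle assembly, the fluorescent fusion lets assembly, trafficking and budding be followed by live-cell microscopy. This matches the associated publication, which visualized retroviral replication and budding into multivesicular bodies.
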