Features (pLannotate 1.2.2; 17 found; start..end, strand, type, name):
     61..364     +  enhancer       CMV enhancer: human cytomegalovirus immediate early enhancer
    365..568     +  promoter       CMV promoter: human cytomegalovirus (CMV) immediate early promoter
    609..665     +  misc_feature   MCS: multiple cloning site
    679..1154    +  intron         β-globin intron: internally truncated intron from human β-globin
   1158..1217    +  CDS            HBB (fragment): HBB_COLGU - Experimental evidence at transcript level: Swiss-Prot protein existence level 2. Involved in oxygen transport from the lung to the various peripheral tissues. From Colobus guereza (Mantled guereza) (Eastern black-and-white colobus monkey).
   1212..1628    +  CDS            gag (truncated): truncated Moloney murine leukemia virus (MMLV) gag gene lacking the start codon
   2811..3485    +  CDS            mRFP1: mRFP1 is a basic (constitutively fluorescent) red fluorescent protein published in 2002, derived from Discosoma sp.. It is reported to be a somewhat slowly-maturing monomer with low acid sensitivity.
   3514..3597    +  CDS            large T antigen (fragment): large T antigen from SV40 (simian virus 40)
   3620..3741    +  polyA_signal   SV40 poly(A) signal: SV40 polyadenylation signal
   3775..4203    -  rep_origin     f1 ori (sequence partly withheld): f1 bacteriophage origin of replication; arrow indicates direction of (+) strand synthesis
   4230..4334    +  promoter       AmpR promoter: bla
   4336..4693    +  promoter       SV40 promoter: SV40 enhancer and early promoter
   4728..5522    +  CDS            NeoR/KanR: aminoglycoside phosphotransferase from Tn5; aph(3')-II (or nptII); confers resistance to neomycin, kanamycin, and G418 (Geneticin®)
   5543..5695    +  CDS            ble (fragment): BLE_KLEPN - Experimental evidence at protein level: Swiss-Prot protein existence level 1. Binding protein with a strong affinity to the bleomycin family of antibiotics. Binds to CL990; an antimitotic-antibiotic compound. From Klebsiella pneumoniae.
   5754..5801    +  polyA_signal   HSV TK poly(A) signal: herpes simplex virus thymidine kinase polyadenylation signal (Cole and Stacy, 1985)
   5892..5908    -  polyA_signal   bGH poly(A) signal (fragment): bovine growth hormone polyadenylation signal
   6130..6718    +  rep_origin     ori: high-copy-number ColE1/pMB1/pBR322/pUC origin of replication
>Addgene plasmid #1814 | MLV Gag-RFP | depositor full sequence | sequence record 371 | Author sequence
TAGTTATTAATAGTAATCAATTACGGGGTCATTAGTTCATAGCCCATATATGGAGTTCCGCGTTACATAA
CTTACGGTAAATGGCCCGCCTGGCTGACCGCCCAACGACCCCCGCCCATTGACGTCAATAATGACGTATG
TTCCCATAGTAACGCCAATAGGGACTTTCCATTGACGTCAATGGGTGGAGTATTTACGGTAAACTGCCCA
CTTGGCAGTACATCAAGTGTATCATATGCCAAGTACGCCCCCTATTGACGTCAATGACGGTAAATGGCCC
GCCTGGCATTATGCCCAGTACATGACCTTATGGGACTTTCCTACTTGGCAGTACATCTACGTATTAGTCA
TCGCTATTACCATGGTGATGCGGTTTTGGCAGTACATCAATGGGCGTGGATAGCGGTTTGACTCACGGGG
ATTTCCAAGTCTCCACCCCATTGACGTCAATGGGAGTTTGTTTTGGCACCAAAATCAACGGGACTTTCCA
AAATGTCGTAACAACTCCGCCCCATTGACGCAAATGGGCGGTAGGCGTGTACGGTGGGAGGTCTATATAA
GCAGAGCTGGTTTAGTGAACCGTCAGATCCGCTAGCGCTACCGGACTCAGATCTCGAGCTCAAGCTTCGA
ATTCTGCAGTCGACGGTACCGCGGGCCCGGGATCCTGAGAACTTCAGGGTGAGTCTATGGGACCCTTGAT
GTTTTCTTTCCCCTTCTTTTCTATGGTTAAGTTCATGTCATAGGAAGGGGAGAAGTAACAGGGTACACAT
ATTGACCAAATCAGGGTAATTTTGCATTTGTAATTTTAAAAAATGCTTTCTTCTTTTAATATACTTTTTT
GTTTATCTTATTTCTAATACTTTCCCTAATCTCTTTCTTTCAGGGCAATAATGATACAATGTATCATGCC
TCTTTGCACCATTCTAAAGAATAACAGTGATAATTTCTGGGTTAAGGCAATAGCAATATTTCTGCATATA
AATATTTCTGCATATAAATTGTAACTGATGTAAGAGGTTTCATATTGCTAATAGCAGCTACAATCCAGCT
ACCATTCTGCTTTTATTTTATGGTTGGGATAAGGCTGGATTATTCTGAGTCCAAGCTAGGCCCTTTTGCT
AATCATGTTCATACCTCTTATCTTCCTCCCACAGCTCCTGGGCAACGTGCTGGTCTGTGTGCTGGCCCAT
CACTTTGGCAAAGAATTCATGGGCCAGACTGTTACCACTCCCTTAAGTTTGACCTTAGGTCACTGGAAAG
ATGTCGAGCGGATCGCTCACAACCAGTCGGTAGATGTCAAGAAGAGACGTTGGGTTACCTTCTGCTCTGC
AGAATGGCCAACCTTTAACGTCGGATGGCCGCGAGACGGCACCTTTAACCGAGACCTCATCACCCAGGTT
AAGATCAAGGTCTTTTCACCTGGCCCGCATGGACACCCAGACCAGGTCCCCTACATCGTGACCTGGGAAG
CCTTGGCTTTTGACCCCCCTCCCTGGGTCAAGCCCTTTGTACACCCTAAGCCTCCGCCTCCTCTTCCTCC
ATCCGCCCCGTCTCTCCCCCTTGAACCTCCTCGTTCGACCCCGCCTCGATCCTCCCTTTATCCAGCCCTC
ACTCCTTCTCTAGGCGCCAAACCTAAACCTCAAGTTCTTTCTGACAGTGGGGGGCCGCTCATCGACCTAC
TTACAGAAGACCCCCCGCCTTATAGGGACCCAAGACCACCCCCTTCCGACAGGGACGGAAATGGTGGAGA
AGCGACCCCTGCGGGAGAGGCACCGGACCCCTCCCCAATGGCATCTCGCCTACGTGGGAGACGGGAGCCC
CCTGTGGCCGACTCCACTACCTCGCAGGCATTCCCCCTCCGCGCAGGAGGAAACGGACAGCTTCAATACT
GGCCGTTCTCCTCTTCTGACCTTTACAACTGGAAAAATAATAACCCTTCTTTTTCTGAAGATCCAGGTAA
ACTGACAGCTCTGATCGAGTCTGTTCTCATCACCCATCAGCCCACCTGGGACGACTGTCAGCAGCTGTTG
GGGACTCTGCTGACCGGAGAAGAAAAACAACGGGTGCTCTTAGAGGCTAGAAAGGCGGTGCGGGGCGATG
ATGGGCGCCCCACTCAACTGCCCAATGAAGTCGATGCCGCTTTTCCCCTCGAGCGCCCAGACTGGGATTA
CACCACCCAGGCAGGTAGGAACCACCTAGTCCACTATCGCCAGTTGCTCCTAGCGGGTCTCCAAAACGCG
GGCAGAAGCCCCACCAATTTGGCCAAGGTAAAAGGAATAACACAAGGGCCCAATGAGTCTCCCTCGGCCT
TCCTAGAGAGACTTAAGGAAGCCTATCGCAGGTACACTCCTTATGACCCTGAGGACCCAGGGCAAGAAAC
TAATGTGTCTATGTCTTTCATTTGGCAGTCTGCCCCAGACATTGGGAGAAAGTTAGAGAGGTTAGAAGAT
TTAAAAAACAAGACGCTTGGAGATTTGGTTAGAGAGGCAGAAAAGATCTTTAATAAACGAGAAACCCCGG
AAGAAAGAGAGGAACGTATCAGGAGAGAAACAGAGGAAAAAGAAGAACGCCGTAGGACAGAGGATGAGCA
GAAAGAGAAAGAAAGAGATCGTAGGAGACATAGAGAGATGAGCAAGCTATTGGCCACTGTCGTTAGTGGA
CAGAAACAGGATAGACAGGGAGGAGAACGAAGGAGGTCCCAACTCGATCGCGACCAGTGTGCCTACTGCA
AAGAAAAGGGGCACTGGGCTAAAGATTGTCCCAAGAAACCACGAGGACCTCGGGGACCAAGACCGCAACC
GGTCGCCACCATGGCCTCCTCCGAGGACGTCATCAAGGAGTTCATGCGCTTCAAGGTGCGCATGGAGGGC
TCCGTGAACGGCCACGAGTTCGAGATCGAGGGCGAGGGCGAGGGCCGCCCCTACGAGGGCACCCAGACCG
CCAAGCTGAAGGTGACCAAGGGCGGCCCCCTGCCCTTCGCCTGGGACATCCTGTCCCCTCAGTTCCAGTA
CGGCTCCAAGGCCTACGTGAAGCACCCCGCCGACATCCCCGACTACTTGAAGCTGTCCTTCCCCGAGGGC
TTCAAGTGGGAGCGCGTGATGAACTTCGAGGACGGCGGCGTGGTGACCGTGACCCAGGACTCCTCCCTGC
AGGACGGCGAGTTCATCTACAAGGTGAAGCTGCGCGGCACCAACTTCCCCTCCGACGGCCCCGTAATGCA
GAAGAAGACCATGGGCTGGGAGGCCTCCACCGAGCGGATGTACCCCGAGGACGGCGCCCTGAAGGGCGAG
ATCAAGATGAGGCTGAAGCTGAAGGACGGCGGCCACTACGACGCCGAGGTCAAGACCACCTACATGGCCA
AGAAGCCCGTGCAGCTGCCCGGCGCCTACAAGACCGACATCAAGCTGGACATCACCTCCCACAACGAGGA
CTACACCATCGTGGAACAGTACGAGCGCGCCGAGGGCCGCCACTCCACCGGCGCCTTGTACAAGTAAAGC
GGCCGCGACTCTAGATCATAATCAGCCATACCACATTTGTAGAGGTTTTACTTGCTTTAAAAAACCTCCC
ACACCTCCCCCTGAACCTGAAACATAAAATGAATGCAATTGTTGTTGTTAACTTGTTTATTGCAGCTTAT
AATGGTTACAAATAAAGCAATAGCATCACAAATTTCACAAATAAAGCATTTTTTTCACTGCATTCTAGTT
GTGGTTTGTCCAAACTCATCAATGTATCTTAAGGCGTAAATTGTAAGCGTTAATATTTTGTTAAAATTCG
CGTTAAATTTTTGTTAAATCAGCTCATTTTTTAACCAATAGGCCGAAATCGGCAAAATCCCTTATAAATC
AAAAGAATAGACCGAGATAGGGT
[37 nt withheld, positions 3874-3910]
AAAGAACGTGGACTCCAACGTCAAAGG
[49 nt withheld, positions 3938-3986]
T
[91 nt withheld, positions 3988-4078]
G
[124 nt withheld, positions 4080-4203]
CAGGTGGCACTTTTCGGGGAAATGTGCGCGGAACCCCTATTTGTTTATTTTTCTAAATACATTCAAATAT
GTATCCGCTCATGAGACAATAACCCTGATAAATGCTTCAATAATATTGAAAAAGGAAGAGTCCTGAGGCG
GAAAGAACCAGCTGTGGAATGTGTGTCAGTTAGGGTGTGGAAAGTCCCCAGGCTCCCCAGCAGGCAGAAG
TATGCAAAGCATGCATCTCAATTAGTCAGCAACCAGGTGTGGAAAGTCCCCAGGCTCCCCAGCAGGCAGA
AGTATGCAAAGCATGCATCTCAATTAGTCAGCAACCATAGTCCCGCCCCTAACTCCGCCCATCCCGCCCC
TAACTCCGCCCAGTTCCGCCCATTCTCCGCCCCATGGCTGACTAATTTTTTTTATTTATGCAGAGGCCGA
GGCCGCCTCGGCCTCTGAGCTATTCCAGAAGTAGTGAGGAGGCTTTTTTGGAGGCCTAGGCTTTTGCAAA
GATCGATCAAGAGACAGGATGAGGATCGTTTCGCATGATTGAACAAGATGGATTGCACGCAGGTTCTCCG
GCCGCTTGGGTGGAGAGGCTATTCGGCTATGACTGGGCACAACAGACAATCGGCTGCTCTGATGCCGCCG
TGTTCCGGCTGTCAGCGCAGGGGCGCCCGGTTCTTTTTGTCAAGACCGACCTGTCCGGTGCCCTGAATGA
ACTGCAAGACGAGGCAGCGCGGCTATCGTGGCTGGCCACGACGGGCGTTCCTTGCGCAGCTGTGCTCGAC
GTTGTCACTGAAGCGGGAAGGGACTGGCTGCTATTGGGCGAAGTGCCGGGGCAGGATCTCCTGTCATCTC
ACCTTGCTCCTGCCGAGAAAGTATCCATCATGGCTGATGCAATGCGGCGGCTGCATACGCTTGATCCGGC
TACCTGCCCATTCGACCACCAAGCGAAACATCGCATCGAGCGAGCACGTACTCGGATGGAAGCCGGTCTT
GTCGATCAGGATGATCTGGACGAAGAGCATCAGGGGCTCGCGCCAGCCGAACTGTTCGCCAGGCTCAAGG
CGAGCATGCCCGACGGCGAGGATCTCGTCGTGACCCATGGCGATGCCTGCTTGCCGAATATCATGGTGGA
AAATGGCCGCTTTTCTGGATTCATCGACTGTGGCCGGCTGGGTGTGGCGGACCGCTATCAGGACATAGCG
TTGGCTACCCGTGATATTGCTGAAGAGCTTGGCGGCGAATGGGCTGACCGCTTCCTCGTGCTTTACGGTA
TCGCCGCTCCCGATTCGCAGCGCATCGCCTTCTATCGCCTTCTTGACGAGTTCTTCTGAGCGGGACTCTG
GGGTTCGAAATGACCGACCAAGCGACGCCCAACCTGCCATCACGAGATTTCGATTCCACCGCCGCCTTCT
ATGAAAGGTTGGGCTTCGGAATCGTTTTCCGGGACGCCGGCTGGATGATCCTCCAGCGCGGGGATCTCAT
GCTGGAGTTCTTCGCCCACCCTAGGGGGAGGCTAACTGAAACACGGAAGGAGACAATACCGGAAGGAACC
CGCGCTATGACGGCAATAAAAAGACAGAATAAAACGCACGGTGTTGGGTCGTTTGTTCATAAACGCGGGG
TTCGGTCCCAGGGCTGGCACTCTGTCGATACCCCACCGAGACCCCATTGGGGCCAATACGCCCGCGTTTC
TTCCTTTTCCCCACCCCACCCCCCAAGTTCGGGTGAAGGCCCAGGGCTCGCAGCCAACGTCGGGGCGGCA
GGCCCTGCCATAGCCTCAGGTTACTCATATATACTTTAGATTGATTTAAAACTTCATTTTTAATTTAAAA
GGATCTAGGTGAAGATCCTTTTTGATAATCTCATGACCAAAATCCCTTAACGTGAGTTTTCGTTCCACTG
AGCGTCAGACCCCGTAGAAAAGATCAAAGGATCTTCTTGAGATCCTTTTTTTCTGCGCGTAATCTGCTGC
TTGCAAACAAAAAAACCACCGCTACCAGCGGTGGTTTGTTTGCCGGATCAAGAGCTACCAACTCTTTTTC
CGAAGGTAACTGGCTTCAGCAGAGCGCAGATACCAAATACTGTCCTTCTAGTGTAGCCGTAGTTAGGCCA
CCACTTCAAGAACTCTGTAGCACCGCCTACATACCTCGCTCTGCTAATCCTGTTACCAGTGGCTGCTGCC
AGTGGCGATAAGTCGTGTCTTACCGGGTTGGACTCAAGACGATAGTTACCGGATAAGGCGCAGCGGTCGG
GCTGAACGGGGGGTTCGTGCACACAGCCCAGCTTGGAGCGAACGACCTACACCGAACTGAGATACCTACA
GCGTGAGCTATGAGAAAGCGCCACGCTTCCCGAAGGGAGAAAGGCGGACAGGTATCCGGTAAGCGGCAGG
GTCGGAACAGGAGAGCGCACGAGGGAGCTTCCAGGGGGAAACGCCTGGTATCTTTATAGTCCTGTCGGGT
TTCGCCACCTCTGACTTGAGCGTCGATTTTTGTGATGCTCGTCAGGGGGGCGGAGCCTATGGAAAAACGC
CAGCAACGCGGCCTTTTTACGGTTCCTGGCCTTTTGCTGGCCTTTTGCTCACATGTTCTTTCCTGCGTTA
TCCCCTGATTCTGTGGATAACCGTATTACCGCCATGCAT
