>Addgene plasmid #1814 | MLV Gag-RFP | addgene partial sequence | sequence record 16877 | CMV-F 5'-CGCAAATGGGCGGTAGGCGTG-3'
CCGTCAGATCCGCTAGCGCTACCGGACTCAGATCTCGAGCTCAAGCTTCGAATTCTGCAGTCGACGGTAC
CGCGGGCCCGGGATCCTGAGAACTTCAGGGTGAGTCTATGGGACCCTTGATGTTTTCTTTCCCCTTCTTT
TCTATGGTTAAGTTCATGTCATAGGAAGGGGAGAAGTAACAGGGTACACATATTGACCAAATCAGGGTAA
TTTTGCATTTGTAATTTTAAAAAATGCTTTCTTCTTTTAATATACTTTTTTGTTTATCTTATTTCTAATA
CTTTCCCTAATCTCTTTCTTTCAGGGCAATAATGATACAATGTATCATGCCTCTTTGCACCATTCTAAAG
AATAACAGTGATAATTTCTGGGTTAAGGCAATAGCAATATTTCTGCATATAAATATTTCTGCATATAAAT
TGTAACTGATGTAAGAGGTTTCATATTGCTAATAGCAGCTACAATCCAGCTACCATTCTGCTTTTATTTT
ATGGTTGGGATAAGGCTGGATTATTCTGAGTCCAAGCTAGGCCCTTTTGCTAATCATGTTCATACCTCTT
ATCTTCCTCCCACAGCTCCTGGGCAACGTGCTGGTCTGTGTGCTGGCCCATCACTTTGGCAAAGAATTCA
TGGGCCAGACTGTTACCACTCCCTTAAGTTTGACCTTAGGTCACTGGAAAGATGTCGAGCGGATCGCTCA
CAACCAGTCGGTAGATGTCAAGAAGAGACGTTGGGTTACCTTCTGCTCTGCAGAATGGCCAACCTTTAAC
GTCGGATGGCCGCGAGACGGCACCTTTAACCGAGACCTCATCACCCAGGTTAAGATCAAGGTCTTTTCAC
CTGGCCCGCATGGACACCCAGACCAGGTCCCCTACATCGTGACCTGGGAAGCCTTGGCTTTT
